>Addgene plasmid #214042 | pPCaspase | addgene full sequence | sequence record 426423 | Addgene NGS Result
CGACTCCTGCATTAGGAAATGACAAACAACAGATAAAACGAAAGGCCCAGTCTTTCGACTGAGCCTTTCG
TTTTATTTGATGCCTTTAATTAAAGCGGATAACAATTTCACACAGGAGGCCGTTTACACTTTATGCTTCC
GGCTCGTATAATGTGTGGGGAAACCACAACGGTTTCCCTCTAGAAATAATTTTGTTTAACTATAAGAAGG
AGATATACATATGATGAAAAGGGCTCTGCTGATAGGTGCACCGCTGGCACATAGCGCAACCCATGCACTG
GCAGGTGTTGCAAACGATATCGACCGTGCAGGTGAAATCCTGCGTCTGTATGGTTTTCATTGTGATGACG
TTCTCTTTGGTGAACGTGCAACTAGAGATGGTATCGTTGCACGTCTGGAAGCACTGATCGCTGAAACCCA
GGCTGATGATGCTGTTGTTATCTATTTTAGCGGCCATGGTGGCCGTGTTGTTAACACCGGGATCGTTAAA
GATCTACCGGGTGGTGACTATCGTCCCGGCGCTCACCAGTTCCTGGTTCCGGAAGACTACCAACCGAAAG
CACAGACCTTTACCGGTATCCTGGACTTCGAGCTGAGGTATCTAGTTGCACGTCTGGCAGCACGTACCGA
AAACGTTAGCGTTATCCTGGATTGTTGTCATAGCGGTGGTGCAATAAGAGCACCGGGTAGACCGACCCCG
AAAGCACTGGATGAAAAAAGCCTGAAGCCGCATACTGTTCACCTGAACCGTGTTATCCGTGAACGTCTGG
TTCAACTGCGTGAATCGCTGGCAGCTAGCCGTGCACCGCGTCTGACCCAGGATGCTCATCCGCATCTGGT
TCGTATCGAAGCAGCACACGAATTCCGTCTCGCATATGAAACCAGGATCAACAACCGTCAGCAGGGGGTT
CTGACCGCAGCATGGGCAGACACCCTGTGGAGATACCGTGGGCTGGCAGTTAGCTGGCAGGCACTGGCAA
GCGAGATCCAGGCAAGGGCACGTGCATTTGTTCCCATGCAGTATGTTCACATCGATGGCCCGACCGAACG
TCGTCTGTTCAGCCTGGCTCGTGAGCCGGCACGTCATAGCCTGGCAATCGTTCAGGAAAGGGACGGTACC
CTGTGGCTGGACGGTGGCAGATTTCAGGGTGTTGCAAGCGGTGCACGTTTCGCAGTTCTGCCGCCGACCA
GCACCGAAAGCGACATCGATAGCGCACTGGCAGAAGTTCGTGCAGTTGAAGTTATGCCGGAACGTACCCG
TGTTGAACTGGCTACCGCAGCAGATGACATCCCGAGATGGCAAGGCCTCCATGCATGGCCGCTGCATGCA
CGTGGCGCTTGGACCGGTGTAGCAGTTCGTGCTCAGACCGCAGCAGTTTGTGCTGCACTCCTGAGAGCTA
TCGAAGCAAGCCAGCGTATGCATCTGTGTCCGGATAGCGACGGGCCGGTTGCTACCGTTATCGAACTATC
GAGCGATGAGGGCAGCAGGATCGCAGTTCTGGATGGGCACGGTGTTTGTGTTAGCCCCCCGGTTGCAACC
CCCGAACGTGCACTCGCACTGGTTGAAAGGCTCCAGAGAGCTGCACTCGTTCGTATGCTGGGGAGCGGTA
CCGATGAGCATGCACTACCGATCCCGCTCGCACTCAGACTGGAACGTGCAGACGGTATCGGTGGTACCTG
CCGTCATCTAGCAGAAGGGCGTACCGAACCGCCGAGCGAACTGCTACTCGCAAGCGCTGGGGCACAGGTA
CATGCAATCGTAGAGAACCATGGGAGCGCTATCGCAACCGATACCCAGGATGTTTATCTGACCATGTTCT
GTATCGCAGCAGACGGTCGTGTTGAAAGAGTTAGCAAGCAGCAGAGCAGCGGGATCCGTCTGTGTGGGGG
TGCAAAGCATAGGCTCGAGTATGAACTAGGTGCAGGGGGTGCAAGCCTGCCGGAATACAGGGCAGCAGAT
TCGAGCACCAGCGGCTATGGGCTGCATAGCCTCATAGTTGTTGCAACCGACCGTCAGCAGGAGCTGCGTA
ACCTGGAAACCTGGTCGGGTGAAGGTAGCGCTGCAAAACTGCAGCCGGGTGTTCTGGATCTGACCGCTAG
CAAACGTGCACCGGCTAGACGTGGCTCGGCTAGCGCAAGCGGGCCGCTGAGATATGCTGTTCTACGTGTA
GATCTGCGTGTAGCTGCAGCAGTAGCAGGGCGTGATGCACCGACCCTGTAATGCCGTGGGACAGCCCGTC
TTAATTAACCTAGGCTGCTGCCACCGCTGAGCAATAACTAGCATAACCCCTTGGGGCCTCTAAACGGGTC
TTGAGTGGTTTTTTGCTGAAACCTCAGGCATTTGAGAAGCACACGGTCACACTGCTTCCGGTAGTCAATA
AACCGGTAAACCAGCAATAGACATAAGCGGCTATTTAACGACCCTGCCCTGAACCGACGACCGGGTCATC
GTGGCCGGATCTTGCGGCCCCTCGGCTTGAACGAATTGTTAGACAGATTATCAAAAAGGATCTTCACCTA
GATCCTTTTAAATTAAAAATGAAGTTTTAAATCAATCTAAAGTATATATGAGTAAACTTGGTCTGACAGT
TACCAATGCTTAATCAGTGAGGCACCTATCTCAGCGATCTGTCTATTTCGTTCATCCATAGTTGCCTGAC
TCCCCGTCGTGTAGATAACTACGATACGGGAGGGCTTACCATCTGGCCCCAGTGCTGCAATGATACCGCG
GGACCCACGCTCACCGGCTCCAGATTTATCAGCAATAAACCAGCCAGCCGGAAGGGCCGAGCGCAGAAGT
GGTCCTGCAACTTTATCCGCCTCCATCCAGTCTATTAATTGTTGCCGGGAAGCTAGAGTAAGTAGTTCGC
CAGTTAATAGTTTGCGCAACGTTGTTGCCATTGCTACAGGCATCGTGGTGTCACGCTCGTCGTTTGGTAT
GGCTTCATTCAGCTCCGGTTCCCAACGATCAAGGCGAGTTACATGATCCCCCATGTTGTGCAAAAAAGCG
GTTAGCTCCTTCGGTCCTCCGATCGTTGTCAGAAGTAAGTTGGCCGCAGTGTTATCACTCATGGTTATGG
CAGCACTGCATAATTCTCTTACTGTCATGCCATCCGTAAGATGCTTTTCTGTGACTGGTGAGTACTCAAC
CAAGTCATTCTGAGAATAGTGTATGCGGCGACCGAGTTGCTCTTGCCCGGCGTCAATACGGGATAATACC
GCGCCACATAGCAGAACTTTAAAAGTGCTCATCATTGGAAAACGTTCTTCGGGGCGAAAACTCTCAAGGA
TCTTACCGCTGTTGAGATCCAGTTCGATGTAACCCACTCGTGCACCCAACTGATCTTCAGCATCTTTTAC
TTTCACCAGCGTTTCTGGGTGAGCAAAAACAGGAAGGCAAAATGCCGCAAAAAAGGGAATAAGGGCGACA
CGGAAATGTTGAATACTCATACTCTTCCTTTTTCAATATTATTGAAGCATTTATCAGGGTTATTGTCTCA
TGAGCGGATACATATTTGAATGTATTTAGAAAAATAAACAAATAGGGGTTCCGCGCACATTTCCCCGAAA
AGTGCCACCTGTAGCTAGCTCACTCGGTCGCTACGCTCCGGGCGTGAGACTGCGGCGGGCGCTGCGGACA
CATACAAAGTTACCCACAGATTCCGTGGATAAGCAGGGGACTAACATGTGAGGCAAAACAGCAGGGCCGC
GCCGGTGGCGTTTTTCCATAGGCTCCGCCCTCCTGCCAGAGTTCACATAAACAGACGCTTTTCCGGTGCA
TCTGTGGGAGCCGTGAGGCTCAACCATGAATCTGACAGTACGGGCGAAACCCGACAGGACTTAAAGATCC
CCACCGTTTCCGGCGGGTCGCTCCCTCTTGCGCTCTCCTGTTCCGACCCTGCCGTTTACCGGATACCTGT
TCCGCCTTTCTCCCTTACGGGAAGTGTGGCGCTTTCTCATAGCTCACACACTGGTATCTCGGCTCGGTGT
AGGTCGTTCGCTCCAAGCTGGGCTGTAAGCAAGAACTCCCCGTTCAGCCCGACTGCTGCGCCTTATCCGG
TAACTGTTCACTTGAGTCCAACCCGGAAAAGCACGGTAAAACGCCACTGGCAGCAGCCATTGGTAACTGG
GAGTTCGCAGAGGATTTGTTTAGCTAAACACGCGGTTGCTCTTGAAGTGTGCGCCAAAGTCCGGCTACAC
TGGAAGGACAGATTTGGTTGCTGTGCTCTGCGAAAGCCAGTTACCACGGTTAAGCAGTTCCCCAACTGAC
TTAACCTTCGATCAAACCACCTCCCCAGGTGGTTTTTTCGTTTACAGGGCAAAAGATTACGCGCAGAAAA
AAAGGATCTCAAGAAGATCCTTTGATCTTTTCTACTGAACCGCTCTAGATTTCAGTGCAATTTATCTCTT
CAAATGTAGCACCTGAAGTCAGCCCCATACGATATAAGTTGTAATTCTCATGTTAGTCATGCCCCGCGCC
CACCGGAAGGAGCTGACTGGGTTGAAGGCTCTCAAGGGCATCGGTCGAGATCCCGGTGCCTAATGAGTGA
GCTAACTTACATTAATTGCGTTGCGC
Features (pLannotate 1.2.2; 9 found; start..end, strand, type, name):
     33..79      -  terminator     rrnB T1 terminator: transcription terminator T1 from the E. coli rrnB gene
    123..153     +  promoter       lac UV5 promoter: E. coli lac promoter with an "up" mutation
   2253..2270    +  CDS            SET1 (fragment): solubility-enhancement tag derived from T7 phage gene 10B
   2278..2325    +  terminator     T7 terminator: transcription terminator for bacteriophage T7 RNA polymerase
   2590..3450    -  CDS            AmpR: β-lactamase; bla; confers resistance to ampicillin, carbenicillin, and related antibiotics
   3451..3555    -  promoter       AmpR promoter: bla
   3629..4367    -  rep_origin     CloDF13 ori: Plasmids containing the CloDF13 (CDF) origin of replication can be propagated in E. coli cells that contain additional plasmids with compatible origins.
   4464..4528    -  CDS            TcR (fragment): tetracycline efflux protein; tet; confers resistance to tetracycline
   4543..4564    -  protein_bind   CAP binding site: CAP binding activates transcription in the presence of cAMP. E. coli catabolite activator protein
