[The description below was written by a language model from this plasmid's Addgene catalogue record and pLannotate feature annotations shown in this document.]
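Description:
pPCaspase is a 4,576-nt bacterial expression plasmid built on a pCDF-type backbone and designed to produce the wild-type prokaryotic caspase (PCaspase, annotated as a peptidase C14 caspase catalytic subunit p20) from the myxobacterium Haliangium ochraceum DSM 14377 in E. coli. It replicates from the CloDF13 (CDF) origin, which belongs to a different compatibility group from common ColE1/pBR322- and p15A-type origins and therefore allows the plasmid to be maintained alongside other expression plasmids in the same cell. Selection is by ampicillin through a β-lactamase gene driven by its native bla promoter. This differs from the streptomycin/spectinomycin marker usual in pCDF vectors. The catalogue entry lists the plasmid as high copy.

The insert, assembled by Gibson cloning, is transcribed from the lacUV5 promoter, a lac promoter variant carrying an "up" mutation that strengthens it and reduces its dependence on CAP/cAMP activation. The automated annotation does not label the PCaspase coding sequence itself, but the roughly 2.1-kb unannotated span between the promoter and the downstream T7 terminator is where it presumably lies. An rrnB T1 terminator sits upstream of the promoter, likely insulating the cassette from read-through transcription. The short hits called as a SET1 solubility-tag fragment just before the T7 terminator, a tetracycline-resistance fragment and a CAP binding site are small remnants or possibly spurious matches. The record states no purification or epitope tag and annotates no lacI repressor gene.

The associated work concerns a type III-B CRISPR-Cas cascade of proteolytic cleavages, so the plasmid is suited to expressing PCaspase in E. coli, potentially together with compatible plasmids encoding other components of that system.
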