Addgene plasmid #214042: pPCaspase
Purpose: Bacterial expression plasmid for PCaspase from Haliangium ochraceum
Depositing lab: Raymond Staals. Depositing organization: Wageningen University, Department Agrotechnology & Food Sciences. Publication: Type III-B CRISPR-Cas cascade of proteolytic cleavages. Steens JA, Bravo JPK, Salazar CRP, Yildiz C, Amieiro AM, Kostlbacher S, Prinsen SHP, Andres AS, Patinios C, Bardis A, Barendregt A, Scheltema RA, Ettema TJG, van der Oost J, Taylor DW, Staals RHJ. Science. 2024 Feb 2;383(6682):512-519. doi: 10.1126/science.adk0378. Epub 2024 Feb 1. PubMed 38301007.
Backbone
  Vector backbone: pCDF
  Vector type: Bacterial Expression
Growth in bacteria
  Bacterial resistance: Ampicillin, 100 μg/mL
  Growth temperature: 37°C
  Growth strain: DH5alpha
  Copy number: High Copy
Gene/Insert
  Gene/Insert name: PCaspase (alt names: Peptidase C14 caspase catalytic subunit p20; Prokaryotic Caspase)
  Species: Haliangium ochraceum DSM 14377
  Mutation: WT
  Promoter: lacUV5 promoter
  Cloning method: Gibson Cloning
Terms and licenses: Academic/Nonprofit Terms; Industry Terms: Not Available to Industry
Depositor comments: Please visit https://doi.org/10.1101/2023.06.23.546230 for bioRxiv preprint.
How to cite: pPCaspase was a gift from Raymond Staals (Addgene plasmid # 214042 ; http://n2t.net/addgene:214042 ; RRID:Addgene_214042)
